>Addgene plasmid #216067 | AA333 | addgene full sequence | sequence record 431530 | Addgene NGS Result
TCGCGCGTTTCGGTGATGACGGTGAAAACCTCTGACACATGCAGCTCCCGGAGACGGTCACAGCTTGTCT
GTAAGCGGATGCCGGGAGCAGACAAGCCCGTCAGGGCGCGTCAGCGGGTGTTGGCGGGTGTCGGGGCTGG
CTTAACTATGCGGCATCAGAGCAGATTGTACTGAGAGTGCACCATATGCGGTGTGAAATACCGCACAGAT
GCGTAAGGAGAAAATACCGCATCAGGCGCCATTCGCCATTCAGGCTGCGCAACTGTTGGGAAGGGCGATC
GGTGCGGGCCTCTTCGCTATTACGCCAGCTGGCGAAAGGGGGATGTGCTGCAAGGCGATTAAGTTGGGTA
ACGCCAGGGTTTTCCCAGTCACGACGTTGTAAAACGACGGCCAGAGAATTCGAGCTCGGTACCTCGCGAA
TACATCTAGATGAAGACGGAAGCTGAATGCATGAGTAACTGAGGATCCGCCCCTCTCCCTCCCCCCCCCC
TAACGTTACTGGCCGAAGCCGCTTGGAATAAGGCCGGTGTGCGTTTGTCTATATGTTATTTTCCACCATA
TTGCCGTCTTTTGGCAATGTGAGGGCCCGGAAACCTGGCCCTGTCGTCTTGACGAGCATTCCTAGGGGTC
TTTCCCCTCTCGCCAAAGGAATGCAAGGTCTGTTGAATGTCGTGAAGGAAGCAGTTCCTCTGGAAGCTTC
TTGACGACAAACAACGTCTGTAGCGACCCTTTGCAGGCAGCGGAACCCCCCACCTGGCGACAGGTGCCTC
TGCGGCCAAAAGCCACGTGTATAAGATACACCTGCAAAGGCGGCACAACCCCAGTGCCACGTTGTGAGTT
GGATAGTTGTGGAAAGAGTCAAATGGCTCTCCTCAAGCGTATTCAACAAGGGGCTGAAGGATGCCCAGAA
GGTACCCCATTGTATGGGATCTGATCTGGGGCCTCGGTACACATGCTTTACATGTGTTTAGTCGAGGTTA
AAAAAACGTCTAGGCCCCCCGAACCACGGGGACGTGGTTTTCCTTTGAAAAACACGATGATAATATGGCC
ACAACCCTGGAATTCGCCACCATGACCGAGTACAAGCCCACGGTGCGCCTCGCCACCCGCGACGACGTCC
CCAGGGCCGTACGCACCCTCGCCGCCGCGTTCGCCGACTACCCCGCCACGCGCCACACCGTCGATCCGGA
CCGCCACATCGAGCGGGTCACCGAGCTGCAAGAACTCTTCCTCACGCGCGTCGGGCTCGACATCGGCAAG
GTGTGGGTCGCGGACGACGGCGCCGCGGTGGCGGTCTGGACCACGCCGGAGAGCGTCGAAGCGGGGGCGG
TGTTCGCCGAGATCGGCCCGCGCATGGCCGAGTTGAGCGGTTCCCGGCTGGCCGCGCAGCAACAGATGGA
AGGCCTCCTGGCGCCGCACCGGCCCAAGGAGCCCGCGTGGTTCCTGGCCACCGTCGGAGTCTCGCCCGAC
CACCAGGGCAAGGGTCTGGGCAGCGCCGTCGTGCTCCCCGGAGTGGAGGCGGCCGAGCGCGCCGGGGTGC
CCGCCTTCCTGGAGACCTCCGCGCCCCGCAACCTCCCCTTCTACGAGCGGCTCGGCTTCACCGTCACCGC
CGACGTCGAGGTGCCCGAAGGACCGCGCACCTGGTGCATGACCCGCAAGCCCGGTGCCTAATGAATTCCA
GTCTTCGGAACCAAATCGGATCCCGGGCCCGTCGACTGCAGAGGCCTGCATGCAAGCTTGGTGTAATCAT
GGTCATAGCTGTTTCCTGTGTGAAATTGTTATCCGCTCACAATTCCACACAACATACGAGCCGGAAGCAT
AAAGTGTAAAGCCTGGGGTGCCTAATGAGTGAGCTAACTCACATTAATTGCGTTGCGCTCACTGCCCGCT
TTCCAGTCGGGAAACCTGTCGTGCCAGCTGCATTAATGAATCGGCCAACGCGCGGGGAGAGGCGGTTTGC
GTATTGGGCGCTCTTCCGCTTCCTCGCTCACTGACTCGCTGCGCTCGGTCGTTCGGCTGCGGCGAGCGGT
ATCAGCTCACTCAAAGGCGGTAATACGGTTATCCACAGAATCAGGGGATAACGCAGGAAAGAACATGTGA
GCAAAAGGCCAGCAAAAGGCCAGGAACCGTAAAAAGGCCGCGTTGCTGGCGTTTTTCCATAGGCTCCGCC
CCCCTGACGAGCATCACAAAAATCGACGCTCAAGTCAGAGGTGGCGAAACCCGACAGGACTATAAAGATA
CCAGGCGTTTCCCCCTGGAAGCTCCCTCGTGCGCTCTCCTGTTCCGACCCTGCCGCTTACCGGATACCTG
TCCGCCTTTCTCCCTTCGGGAAGCGTGGCGCTTTCTCATAGCTCACGCTGTAGGTATCTCAGTTCGGTGT
AGGTCGTTCGCTCCAAGCTGGGCTGTGTGCACGAACCCCCCGTTCAGCCCGACCGCTGCGCCTTATCCGG
TAACTATCGTCTTGAGTCCAACCCGGTAAGACACGACTTATCGCCACTGGCAGCAGCCACTGGTAACAGG
ATTAGCAGAGCGAGGTATGTAGGCGGTGCTACAGAGTTCTTGAAGTGGTGGCCTAACTACGGCTACACTA
GAAGAACAGTATTTGGTATCTGCGCTCTGCTGAAGCCAGTTACCTTCGGAAAAAGAGTTGGTAGCTCTTG
ATCCGGCAAACAAACCACCGCTGGTAGCGGTGGTTTTTTTGTTTGCAAGCAGCAGATTACGCGCAGAAAA
AAAGGATCTCAAGAAGATCCTTTGATCTTTTCTACGGGGTCTGACGCTCAGTGGAACGAAAACTCACGTT
AAGGGATTTTGGTCATGAGATTATCAAAAAGGATCTTCACCTAGATCCTTTTAAATTAAAAATGAAGTTT
TAAATCAAGCCCAATCTGAATAATGTTACAACCAATTAACCAATTCTGATTAGAAAAACTCATCGAGCAT
CAAATGAAACTGCAATTTATTCATATCAGGATTATCAATACCATATTTTTGAAAAAGCCGTTTCTGTAAT
GAAGGAGAAAACTCACCGAGGCAGTTCCATAGGATGGCAAGATCCTGGTATCGGTCTGCGATTCCGACTC
GTCCAACATCAATACAACCTATTAATTTCCCCTCGTCAAAAATAAGGTTATCAAGTGAGAAATCACCATG
AGTGACGACTGAATCCGGTGAGAATGGCAAAAGTTTATGCATTTCTTTCCAGACTTGTTCAACAGGCCAG
CCATTACGCTCGTCATCAAAATCACTCGCATCAACCAAACCGTTATTCATTCGTGATTGCGCCTGAGCGA
GACGAAATACGCGATCGCTGTTAAAAGGACAATTACAAACAGGAATCGAATGCAACCGGCGCAGGAACAC
TGCCAGCGCATCAACAATATTTTCACCTGAATCAGGATATTCTTCTAATACCTGGAATGCTGTTTTTCCG
GGGATCGCAGTGGTGAGTAACCATGCATCATCAGGAGTACGGATAAAATGCTTGATGGTCGGAAGAGGCA
TAAATTCCGTCAGCCAGTTTAGTCTGACCATCTCATCTGTAACATCATTGGCAACGCTACCTTTGCCATG
TTTCAGAAACAACTCTGGCGCATCGGGCTTCCCATACAAGCGATAGATTGTCGCACCTGATTGCCCGACA
TTATCGCGAGCCCATTTATACCCATATAAATCAGCATCCATGTTGGAATTTAATCGCGGCCTCGACGTTT
CCCGTTGAATATGGCTCATAACACCCCTTGTATTACTGTTTATGTAAGCAGACAGTTTTATTGTTCATGA
TGATATATTTTTATCTTGTGCAATGTAACATCAGAGATTTTGAGACACGGGCCAGAGCTGCA
Features (pLannotate 1.2.2; 11 found; start..end, strand, type, name):
    137..236     +  misc_feature   bom (fragment): basis of mobility region from pBR322
    242..399     -  CDS            lacZα (fragment): LacZα fragment of β-galactosidase; lacZ fragment
    470..1056    +  misc_feature   IRES2: internal ribosome entry site (IRES) of the encephalomyocarditis virus (EMCV)
   1072..1669    +  CDS            PuroR (fragment): puromycin N-acetyltransferase; pac from Streptomyces; confers resistance to puromycin
   1776..1792    -  protein_bind   lac operator: The lac repressor binds to the lac operator to inhibit transcription in E. coli. This inhibition can be relieved by adding lactose or isopropyl-β-D-thiogalactopyranoside (IPTG). lac repressor encoded by lacI
   1800..1830    -  promoter       lac promoter: promoter for the E. coli lac operon
   1845..1866    -  protein_bind   CAP binding site: CAP binding activates transcription in the presence of cAMP. E. coli catabolite activator protein
   1879..1971    -  CDS            lacI (fragment): lac repressor; lacI; The lac repressor binds to the lac operator to inhibit transcription in E. coli. This inhibition can be relieved by adding lactose or isopropyl-β-D-thiogalactopyranoside (IPTG).
   2154..2742    -  rep_origin     ori: high-copy-number ColE1/pMB1/pBR322/pUC origin of replication
   2920..3729    -  CDS            KanR: aminoglycoside phosphotransferase; aph(3')-Ia; confers resistance to kanamycin in bacteria or G418 (Geneticin®) in eukaryotes
   3836..35      +  CDS            rop (fragment) (across the origin): Rop protein, which maintains plasmids at low copy number; rop
