[The description below was written by a language model from this plasmid's Addgene catalogue record and pLannotate feature annotations shown in this document.]
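Description:
AA333 is a Fragmid "fragment" plasmid, a donor module from a modular vector assembly toolkit built for rapidly assembling and testing CRISPR technology vectors. It is not a stand-alone expression vector. The 3,842-nt plasmid is built on the pUC57-Kan cloning backbone and is propagated in E. coli using a high-copy ColE1/pUC-type origin, with selection through a kanamycin resistance gene (aph(3')-Ia). The feature table also shows typical backbone remnants: a lac promoter with its operator and CAP binding site, and partial lacZα, lacI, bom and rop sequences. These play no role in the module's function.

The payload belongs to the toolkit's "2A Selection" position and is described as Stop; IRES2; Start; PuroR; Stop. It begins with a stop codon that terminates the open reading frame of whatever module is placed upstream. This is followed by the encephalomyocarditis virus IRES (IRES2_v1), then a start codon and the puromycin N-acetyltransferase coding sequence (PuroR_v1.1) ending in its own stop codon. Once assembled into a destination vector, the fragment should yield a bicistronic transcript. The upstream gene is translated cap-dependently, and the puromycin marker is translated independently from the IRES, so it is not fused to the upstream gene through a 2A peptide. Cells carrying the final construct can therefore be selected with puromycin without leaving extra residues on the upstream protein.

The fragment has no promoter or polyadenylation signal of its own, so these would have to come from other modules. The record does not state the cloning method or the flanking assembly sites.
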