Addgene plasmid #216067: AA333
Purpose: Fragmid fragment: (2A Selection) Stop; IRES2; Start; PuroR; Stop
Depositing lab: John Doench. Depositing organization: Broad Institute. Publication: Modular vector assembly enables rapid assessment of emerging CRISPR technologies. McGee AV, Liu YV, Griffith AL, Szegletes ZM, Wen B, Kraus C, Miller NW, Steger RJ, Escude Velasco B, Bosch JA, Zirin JD, Viswanatha R, Sontheimer EJ, Goodale A, Greene MA, Green TM, Doench JG. Cell Genom. 2024 Mar 13;4(3):100519. doi: 10.1016/j.xgen.2024.100519. PubMed 38484704.
Backbone
  Vector backbone: pUC57-Kan
  Vector type: Fragment
Growth in bacteria
  Bacterial resistance: Kanamycin, 50 μg/mL
  Growth temperature: 37°C
  Growth strain: DH5alpha
  Copy number: Unknown
Gene/Insert
  Gene/Insert name: Stop; IRES2_v1; Start; PuroR_v1.1; Stop
  Species: Other
  Cloning method: Unknown
Resource information
  A portion of this plasmid was derived from a plasmid made by: Genscript ID: U133GHG080-9
Terms and licenses: Academic/Nonprofit Terms; Industry Terms: Not Available to Industry
Depositor comments: Please visit https://www.biorxiv.org/content/10.1101/2023.10.25.564061v1 for bioRxiv preprint.
How to cite: AA333 was a gift from John Doench (Addgene plasmid # 216067 ; http://n2t.net/addgene:216067 ; RRID:Addgene_216067)
